>Addgene plasmid #129325 | pLBS.EF NLS-QUE37C | addgene full sequence | sequence record 262076 | Addgene NGS Result
TGTAGTCTTATGCAATACTCTTGTAGTCTTGCAACATGGTAACGATGAGTTAGCAACATGCCTTACAAGG
AGAGAAAAAGCACCGTGCATGCCGATTGGTGGAAGTAAGGTGGTACGATCGTGCCTTATTAGGAAGGCAA
CAGACGGGTCTGACATGGATTGGACGAACCACTGAATTGCCGCATTGCAGAGATATTGTATTTAAGTGCC
TAGCTCGATACATAAACGGGTCTCTCTGGTTAGACCAGATCTGAGCCTGGGAGCTCTCTGGCTAACTAGG
GAACCCACTGCTTAAGCCTCAATAAAGCTTGCCTTGAGTGCTTCAAGTAGTGTGTGCCCGTCTGTTGTGT
GACTCTGGTAACTAGAGATCCCTCAGACCCTTTTAGTCAGTGTGGAAAATCTCTAGCAGTGGCGCCCGAA
CAGGGACTTGAAAGCGAAAGGGAAACCAGAGGAGCTCTCTCGACGCAGGACTCGGCTTGCTGAAGCGCGC
ACGGCAAGAGGCGAGGGGCGGCGACTGGTGAGTACGCCAAAAATTTTGACTAGCGGAGGCTAGAAGGAGA
GAGATGGGTGCGAGAGCGTCAGTATTAAGCGGGGGAGAATTAGATCGCGATGGGAAAAAATTCGGTTAAG
GCCAGGGGGAAAGAAAAAATATAAATTAAAACATATAGTATGGGCAAGCAGGGAGCTAGAACGATTCGCA
GTTAATCCTGGCCTGTTAGAAACATCAGAAGGCTGTAGACAAATACTGGGACAGCTACAACCATCCCTTC
AGACAGGATCAGAAGAACTTAGATCATTATATAATACAGTAGCAACCCTCTATTGTGTGCATCAAAGGAT
AGAGATAAAAGACACCAAGGAAGCTTTAGACAAGATAGAGGAAGAGCAAAACAAAAGTAAGACCACCGCA
CAGCAAGCGGCCGCTGATCTTCAGACCTGGAGGAGGAGATATGAGGGACAATTGGAGAAGTGAATTATAT
AAATATAAAGTAGTAAAAATTGAACCATTAGGAGTAGCACCCACCAAGGCAAAGAGAAGAGTGGTGCAGA
GAGAAAAAAGAGCAGTGGGAATAGGAGCTTTGTTCCTTGGGTTCTTGGGAGCAGCAGGAAGCACTATGGG
CGCAGCGTCAATGACGCTGACGGTACAGGCCAGACAATTATTGTCTGGTATAGTGCAGCAGCAGAACAAT
TTGCTGAGGGCTATTGAGGCGCAACAGCATCTGTTGCAACTCACAGTCTGGGGCATCAAGCAGCTCCAGG
CAAGAATCCTGGCTGTGGAAAGATACCTAAAGGATCAACAGCTCCTGGGGATTTGGGGTTGCTCTGGAAA
ACTCATTTGCACCACTGCTGTGCCTTGGAATGCTAGTTGGAGTAATAAATCTCTGGAACAGATTTGGAAT
CACACGACCTGGATGGAGTGGGACAGAGAAATTAACAATTACACAAGCTTAATACACTCCTTAATTGAAG
AATCGCAAAACCAGCAAGAAAAGAATGAACAAGAATTATTGGAATTAGATAAATGGGCAAGTTTGTGGAA
TTGGTTTAACATAACAAATTGGCTGTGGTATATAAAATTATTCATAATGATAGTAGGAGGCTTGGTAGGT
TTAAGAATAGTTTTTGCTGTACTTTCTATAGTGAATAGAGTTAGGCAGGGATATTCACCATTATCGTTTC
AGACCCACCTCCCAACCCCGAGGGGACCCGACAGGCCCGAAGGAATAGAAGAAGAAGGTGGAGAGAGAGA
CAGAGACAGATCCATTCGATTAGTGAACGGATCTCGACGGTATCGGTTAACTTTTAAAAGAAAAGGGGGG
ATTGGGGGGTACAGTGCAGGGGAAAGAATAGTAGACATAATAGCAACAGACATACAAACTAAAGAATTAC
AAAAACAAATTACAAAATTCAAAATTTTGGGCCCTTCCAACCTTCCAACCGGGATTGATTATTGACTAGA
TCATCGCGTGAGGCTCCGGTGCCCGTCAGTGGGCAGAGCGCACATCGCCCACAGTCCCCGAGAAGTTGGG
GGGAGGGGTCGGCAATTGAACCGGTGCCTAGAGAAGGTGGCGCGGGGTAAACTGGGAAAGTGATGTCGTG
TACTGGCTCCGCCTTTTTCCCGAGGGTGGGGGAGAACCGTATATAAGTGCAGTAGTCGCCGTGAACGTTC
TTTTTCGCAACGGGTTTGCCGCCAGAACACAGGTAAGTGCCGTGTGTGGTTCCCGCGGGCCTGGCCTCTT
TACGGGTTATGGCCCTTGCGTGCCTTGAATTACTTCCACGCCCCTGGCTGCAGTACGTGATTCTTGATCC
CGAGCTTCGGGTTGGAAGTGGGTGGGAGAGTTCGAGGCCTTGCGCTTAAGGAGCCCCTTCGCCTCGTGCT
TGAGTTGAGGCCTGGCCTGGGCGCTGGGGCCGCCGCGTGCGAATCTGGTGGCACCTTCGCGCCTGTCTCG
CTGCTTTCGATAAGTCTCTAGCCATTTAAAATTTTTGATGACCTGCTGCGACGCTTTTTTTCTGGCAAGA
TAGTCTTGTAAATGCGGGCCAAGATCTGCACACTGGTATTTCGGTTTTTGGGGCCGCGGGCGGCGACGGG
GCCCGTGCGTCCCAGCGCACATGTTCGGCGAGGCGGGGCCTGCGAGCGCGGCCACCGAGAATCGGACGGG
GGTAGTCTCAAGCTGGCCGGCCTGCTCTGGTGCCTGGCCTCGCGCCGCCGTGTATCGCCCCGCCCTGGGC
GGCAAGGCTGGCCCGGTCGGCACCAGTTGCGTGAGCGGAAAGATGGCCGCTTCCCGGCCCTGCTGCAGGG
AGCTCAAAATGGAGGACGCGGCGCTCGGGAGAGCGGGCGGGTGAGTCACCCACACAAAGGAAAAGGGCCT
TTCCGTCCTCAGCCGTCGCTTCATGTGACTCCACGGAGTACCGGGCGCCGTCCAGGCACCTCGATTAGTT
CTCGAGCTTTTGGAGTACGTCGTCTTTAGGTTGGGGGGAGGGGTTTTATGCGATGGAGTTTCCCCACACT
GAGTGGGTGGAGACTGAAGTTAGGCCAGCTTGGCACTTGATGTAATTCTCCTTGGAATTTGCCCTTTTTG
AGTTTGGATCTTGGTTCATTCTCAAGCCTCAGACAGTGGTTCAAAGTTTTTTTCTTCCATTTCAGGTGTC
GTGAGGAATTAGTCGAGGTCGACGGTATCGATAAGCTTGATATCGAATTCACCATGGCGCCGAAAAAAAA
ACGCAAAGTGGATCCACCGGTCGCCACCATGGTGAAAACTGTGAAAGTGAATATAACAACCCCTGATGGG
CCAGTCTACGACGCTGATATCGAGATGGTGTCCGTGCGGGCCGAGAGTGGTGATCTCGGCATCCTCCCCG
GTCACATTCCCACAAAGGCCCCACTGAAGATCGGAGCTGTGCGGCTGAAGAAGGACGGCCAAACAGAGGA
TGTCGCAGTCTCAGGCGGCACTGTTGAAGTGCGGCCTGACCACGTTACCATTAATGCTCAAGCCGCTGAA
CGGGCGGAGGACATTGACGTCCTCCGCGCCAAAGCGGCGAAAGAGCGGGCGGAGCGCCGCCTGCAAAGCC
AGACCCGTTACAACAGCCACAACGTCTATATCATGGCCGACAAGCAGAAGAACGGCATCAAGGTGAACTT
CAAGATCCGCCACAACATCGAGGACGGCAGCGTGCAGCTCGCCGACCACTACCAGCAGAACACCCCCATC
GGCGACGGCCCCGTGCTGCTGCCCGACAACCACTACCTGAGCACCCAGTCCAAGCTGAGCAAAGACCCCA
ACGAGAAGCGCGATCACATGGTCCTGCTGGAGTTCGTGACCGCCGCCGGGATCACTCTCGGCATGGACGA
GCTGTACAAGGGTGGCACCGGAGGGAGCATGGTGAGCAAGGGCGAGGAGCTGTTCACCGGGGTGGTGCCC
ATCCTGGTCGAGCTGGACGGCGACGTAAACGGCCACAAGTTCAGCGTGTCCGGCGAGGGCGAGGGCGATG
CCACCTACGGCAAGCTGACCCTGAAGTTCATCTGCACCACCGGCAAGCTGCCCGTGCCCTGGCCCACCCT
CGTGACCACCCTGACCTACGGCGTGCAGTGCTTCAGCCGCTACCCCGACCACATGAAGCAGCACGACTTC
TTCAAGTCCGCCATGCCCGAAGGCTACGTCCAGGAGCGCACCATCTTCTTCAAGGACGACGGCAACTACA
AGACCCGCGCCGAGGTGAAGTTCGAGGGCGACACCCTGGTGAACCGCATCGAGCTGAAGGGCATCGACTT
CAAGGAGGACGGCAACATCCTGGGGCACAAGCTGGAGTACAACCTGGGTGACATCGACTTCAAACGGGCC
GAACTGGCGTTAAAACGCGCCATGAACCGTTTGAGCGTTGCGGAAGATAAGTGAGCGGCCGCGACTCTAG
ATCACTAGTCTCGACTCGACAATCAACCTCTGGATTACAAAATTTGTGAAAGATTGACTGGTATTCTTAA
CTATGTTGCTCCTTTTACGCTATGTGGATACGCTGCTTTAATGCCTTTGTATCATGCTATTGCTTCCCGT
ATGGCTTTCATTTTCTCCTCCTTGTATAAATCCTGGTTGCTGTCTCTTTATGAGGAGTTGTGGCCCGTTG
TCAGGCAACGTGGCGTGGTGTGCACTGTGTTTGCTGACGCAACCCCCACTGGTTGGGGCATTGCCACCAC
CTGTCAGCTCCTTTCCGGGACTTTCGCTTTCCCCCTCCCTATTGCCACGGCGGAACTCATCGCCGCCTGC
CTTGCCCGCTGCTGGACAGGGGCTCGGCTGTTGGGCACTGACAATTCCGTGGTGTTGTCGGGGAAGCTGA
CGTCCTTTCCATGGCTGCTCGCCTGTGTTGCCACCTGGATTCTGCGCGGGACGTCCTTCTGCTACGTCCC
TTCGGCCCTCAATCCAGCGGACCTTCCTTCCCGCGGCCTGCTGCCGGCTCTGCGGCCTCTTCCGCATCTT
CGCCTTCGCCCTCAGACGAGTCGGATCTCCCTTTGGGCCGCCTCCCCGCCTGGAATTAATTCGAGCTCGG
TACCTTTAAGACCAATGACTTACAAGGCAGCTGTAGATCTTAGCCACTTTTTAAAAGAAAAGGGGGGACT
GGAAGGGCTAATTCACTCCCAACGAAGATAAGATCTGCTTTTTGCTTGTACTGGGTCTCTCTGGTTAGAC
CAGATCTGAGCCTGGGAGCTCTCTGGCTAACTAGGGAACCCACTGCTTAAGCCTCAATAAAGCTTGCCTT
GAGTGCTTCAAGTAGTGTGTGCCCGTCTGTTGTGTGACTCTGGTAACTAGAGATCCCTCAGACCCTTTTA
GTCAGTGTGGAAAATCTCTAGCAGTAGTAGTTCATGTCATCTTATTATTCAGTATTTATAACTTGCAAAG
AAATGAATATCAGAGAGTGAGAGGAACTTGTTTATTGCAGCTTATAATGGTTACAAATAAAGCAATAGCA
TCACAAATTTCACAAATAAAGCATTTTTTTCACTGCATTCTAGTTGTGGTTTGTCCAAACTCATCAATGT
ATCTAGAGCGGCCGCCACCGCGGTGGAGCTCCAGCTTTTGTTCCCTTTAGTGAGGGTTAATTTCGAGCTT
GGCGTAATCATGGTCATAGCTGTTTCCTGTGTGAAATTGTTATCCGCTCACAATTCCACACAACATACGA
GCCGGAAGCATAAAGTGTAAAGCCTGGGGTGCCTAATGAGTGAGCTAACTCACATTAATTGCGTTGCGCT
CACTGCCCGCTTTCCAGTCGGGAAACCTGTCGTGCCAGCTGCATTAATGAATCGGCCAACGCGCGGGGAG
AGGCGGTTTGCGTATTGGGCGCTCTTCCGCTTCCTCGCTCACTGACTCGCTGCGCTCGGTCGTTCGGCTG
CGGCGAGCGGTATCAGCTCACTCAAAGGCGGTAATACGGTTATCCACAGAATCAGGGGATAACGCAGGAA
AGAACATGTGAGCAAAAGGCCAGCAAAAGGCCAGGAACCGTAAAAAGGCCGCGTTGCTGGCGTTTTTCCA
TAGGCTCCGCCCCCCTGACGAGCATCACAAAAATCGACGCTCAAGTCAGAGGTGGCGAAACCCGACAGGA
CTATAAAGATACCAGGCGTTTCCCCCTGGAAGCTCCCTCGTGCGCTCTCCTGTTCCGACCCTGCCGCTTA
CCGGATACCTGTCCGCCTTTCTCCCTTCGGGAAGCGTGGCGCTTTCTCATAGCTCACGCTGTAGGTATCT
CAGTTCGGTGTAGGTCGTTCGCTCCAAGCTGGGCTGTGTGCACGAACCCCCCGTTCAGCCCGACCGCTGC
GCCTTATCCGGTAACTATCGTCTTGAGTCCAACCCGGTAAGACACGACTTATCGCCACTGGCAGCAGCCA
CTGGTAACAGGATTAGCAGAGCGAGGTATGTAGGCGGTGCTACAGAGTTCTTGAAGTGGTGGCCTAACTA
CGGCTACACTAGAAGAACAGTATTTGGTATCTGCGCTCTGCTGAAGCCAGTTACCTTCGGAAAAAGAGTT
GGTAGCTCTTGATCCGGCAAACAAACCACCGCTGGTAGCGGTGGTTTTTTTGTTTGCAAGCAGCAGATTA
CGCGCAGAAAAAAAGGATCTCAAGAAGATCCTTTGATCTTTTCTACGGGGTCTGACGCTCAGTGGAACGA
AAACTCACGTTAAGGGATTTTGGTCATGAGATTATCAAAAAGGATCTTCACCTAGATCCTTTTAAATTAA
AAATGAAGTTTTAAATCAATCTAAAGTATATATGAGTAAACTTGGTCTGACAGTTACCAATGCTTAATCA
GTGAGGCACCTATCTCAGCGATCTGTCTATTTCGTTCATCCATAGTTGCCTGACTCCCCGTCGTGTAGAT
AACTACGATACGGGAGGGCTTACCATCTGGCCCCAGTGCTGCAATGATACCGCGAGACCCACGCTCACCG
GCTCCAGATTTATCAGCAATAAACCAGCCAGCCGGAAGGGCCGAGCGCAGAAGTGGTCCTGCAACTTTAT
CCGCCTCCATCCAGTCTATTAATTGTTGCCGGGAAGCTAGAGTAAGTAGTTCGCCAGTTAATAGTTTGCG
CAACGTTGTTGCCATTGCTACAGGCATCGTGGTGTCACGCTCGTCGTTTGGTATGGCTTCATTCAGCTCC
GGTTCCCAACGATCAAGGCGAGTTACATGATCCCCCATGTTGTGCAAAAAAGCGGTTAGCTCCTTCGGTC
CTCCGATCGTTGTCAGAAGTAAGTTGGCCGCAGTGTTATCACTCATGGTTATGGCAGCACTGCATAATTC
TCTTACTGTCATGCCATCCGTAAGATGCTTTTCTGTGACTGGTGAGTACTCAACCAAGTCATTCTGAGAA
TAGTGTATGCGGCGACCGAGTTGCTCTTGCCCGGCGTCAATACGGGATAATACCGCGCCACATAGCAGAA
CTTTAAAAGTGCTCATCATTGGAAAACGTTCTTCGGGGCGAAAACTCTCAAGGATCTTACCGCTGTTGAG
ATCCAGTTCGATGTAACCCACTCGTGCACCCAACTGATCTTCAGCATCTTTTACTTTCACCAGCGTTTCT
GGGTGAGCAAAAACAGGAAGGCAAAATGCCGCAAAAAAGGGAATAAGGGCGACACGGAAATGTTGAATAC
TCATACTCTTCCTTTTTCAATATTATTGAAGCATTTATCAGGGTTATTGTCTCATGAGCGGATACATATT
TGAATGTATTTAGAAAAATAAACAAATAGGGGTTCCGCGCACATTTCCCCGAAAAGTGCCACCTAAATTG
TAAGCGTTAATATTTTGTTAAAATTCGCGTTAAATTTTTGTTAAATCAGCTCATTTTTTAACCAATAGGC
CGAAATCGGCAAAATCCCTTATAAATCAAAAGAATAGACCGAGATAGGGT
[37 nt withheld, positions 7891-7927]
AAAGAACGTGGACTCCAACGTCAAAGG
[49 nt withheld, positions 7955-8003]
T
[91 nt withheld, positions 8005-8095]
G
[124 nt withheld, positions 8097-8220]
CCCATTCGCCATTCAGGCTGCGCAACTGTTGGGAAGGGCGATCGGTGCGGGCCTCTTCGCTATTACGCCA
GCTGGCGAAAGGGGGATGTGCTGCAAGGCGATTAAGTTGGGTAACGCCAGGGTTTTCCCAGTCACGACGT
TGTAAAACGACGGCCAGTGAATTGTAATACGACTCACTATAGGGCGAATTGGGTACCACGCG
Features (pLannotate 1.2.2; 28 found; start..end, strand, type, name):
      1..227     +  promoter       RSV promoter: Rous sarcoma virus enhancer/promoter
    228..408     +  LTR            5' LTR (truncated): truncated 5' long terminal repeat (LTR) from HIV-1
    455..580     +  misc_feature   HIV-1 Ψ: packaging signal of human immunodeficiency virus type 1
    564..927     +  CDS            HIV-1 gag (fragment): gag protein from human immunodeficiency virus 1; gag
   1073..1306    +  misc_feature   RRE: The Rev response element (RRE) of HIV-1 allows for Rev-dependent mRNA export from the nucleus to the cytoplasm.
   1683..1783    +  CDS            Rev (fragment): human immunodeficiency virus 1 (HIV-1) Rev protein; rev; enhances nuclear export of unspliced and incompletely spliced viral mRNAs
   1802..1918    +  misc_feature   cPPT/CTS: central polypurine tract and central termination sequence of HIV-1
   1973..3154    +  promoter       EF-1α promoter: strong constitutive promoter for human elongation factor EF-1α
   3163..3200    -  misc_feature   MCS (fragment): pBluescript multiple cloning site
   3255..3575    +  CDS            atpC (fragment): ATPE_BACSU - Experimental evidence at protein level: Swiss-Prot protein existence level 1. Produces ATP from ADP in the presence of a proton gradient across the membrane. From Bacillus subtilis (strain 168).
   3591..4313    +  CDS            cEGFP: cEGFP is a basic (constitutively fluorescent) green fluorescent protein published in 2008, derived from Aequorea victoria.
   4320..4391    +  CDS            atpC (fragment): ATPE_BACP3 - Experimental evidence at protein level: Swiss-Prot protein existence level 1. Produces ATP from ADP in the presence of a proton gradient across the membrane. From Bacillus sp. (strain PS3).
   4431..5019    +  misc_feature   WPRE: woodchuck hepatitis virus posttranscriptional regulatory element
   5040..5177    +  CDS            nef (fragment): NEF_HV1LA - Experimental evidence at protein level: Swiss-Prot protein existence level 1. Extracellular Nef protein targets CD4(+) T-lymphocytes for apoptosis by interacting with CXCR4 surface receptors. From Human immunodeficiency virus type 1 group M subtype B (isolate Lai) (HIV-1).
   5163..5343    +  LTR            5' LTR (truncated): truncated 5' long terminal repeat (LTR) from HIV-1
   5415..5496    +  polyA_signal   SV40 poly(A) signal: SV40 polyadenylation signal
   5532..5561    -  misc_feature   MCS (fragment): pBluescript multiple cloning site
   5574..5592    -  promoter       T3 promoter: promoter for bacteriophage T3 RNA polymerase
   5637..5653    -  protein_bind   lac operator: The lac repressor binds to the lac operator to inhibit transcription in E. coli. This inhibition can be relieved by adding lactose or isopropyl-β-D-thiogalactopyranoside (IPTG). lac repressor encoded by lacI
   5661..5691    -  promoter       lac promoter: promoter for the E. coli lac operon
   5706..5727    -  protein_bind   CAP binding site: CAP binding activates transcription in the presence of cAMP. E. coli catabolite activator protein
   5740..5832    -  CDS            lacI (fragment): lac repressor; lacI; The lac repressor binds to the lac operator to inhibit transcription in E. coli. This inhibition can be relieved by adding lactose or isopropyl-β-D-thiogalactopyranoside (IPTG).
   6015..6603    -  rep_origin     ori: high-copy-number ColE1/pMB1/pBR322/pUC origin of replication
   6774..7634    -  CDS            AmpR: β-lactamase; bla; confers resistance to ampicillin, carbenicillin, and related antibiotics
   7635..7739    -  promoter       AmpR promoter: bla
   7792..8220    -  rep_origin     f1 ori (sequence partly withheld): f1 bacteriophage origin of replication; arrow indicates direction of (+) strand synthesis
   8225..8382    -  CDS            lacZα (fragment): LacZα fragment of β-galactosidase; lacZ fragment
   8385..8403    +  promoter       T7 promoter: promoter for bacteriophage T7 RNA polymerase
