[The description below was written by a language model from this plasmid's Addgene catalogue record and pLannotate feature annotations shown in this document.]
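Description:
pLBS.EF NLS-QUE37C is a lentiviral transfer plasmid built on the pLBS.EF backbone for expressing a nucleus-targeted version of QUEEN-37C, a synthetic, genetically encoded fluorescent ATP indicator. In bacteria it is maintained through a high-copy ColE1/pUC-type origin and selected with ampicillin via the β-lactamase gene. The backbone also retains pBluescript-derived remnants, including an f1 origin, lac promoter/operator elements, lacZα and lacI fragments, and flanking T3 and T7 promoters.

The viral portion has a third-generation-style layout. An RSV promoter is fused to a truncated HIV-1 5' LTR and drives genomic RNA production in packaging cells. It is followed by the Ψ packaging signal with an adjoining gag fragment, the Rev response element for Rev-dependent nuclear export, and the cPPT/CTS, which aids nuclear import of the reverse-transcribed genome. Downstream of the payload are a WPRE to enhance transcript expression, a second truncated LTR and an SV40 polyadenylation signal.

The internal cassette uses the strong constitutive human EF-1α promoter. The annotated sensor consists of a GFP-type fluorescent protein (annotated as cEGFP) inserted between fragments of the bacterial F-type ATP synthase ε subunit, with one fragment matched to Bacillus subtilis and the other to Bacillus PS3. This arrangement is consistent with a sensor in which ATP binding to the ε subunit alters the fluorescence of the embedded fluorophore. The nuclear localization signal implied by the name is not separately annotated in the feature table. The stated purpose is lentiviral delivery for measuring ATP in the nucleus, in the context of live-cell imaging of metabolic heterogeneity.
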