Addgene plasmid #129325: pLBS.EF NLS-QUE37C
Purpose: ATP measurement, nucleus, lentivirus
Depositing lab: Yasushi Okada. Depositing organization: RIKEN Center for Biosystems Dynamics Research, Kobe. Publication: Live cell imaging of metabolic heterogeneity by quantitative fluorescent ATP indicator protein, QUEEN-37C. Yaginuma H, Okada Y. bioRxiv 2021.10.08.463131 10.1101/2021.10.08.463131.
Backbone
  Vector backbone: pLBS.EF
  Vector type: Lentiviral
Growth in bacteria
  Bacterial resistance: Ampicillin, 100 μg/mL
  Growth temperature: 37°C
  Growth strain: NEB Stable
  Copy number: High Copy
Gene/Insert
  Gene/Insert name: QUEEN-37C
  Species: Synthetic
  Cloning method: Restriction Enzyme; 5′ cloning site Unknown (unknown if destroyed)
Terms and licenses: Academic/Nonprofit Terms; Industry Terms: Not Available to Industry
Depositor comments: Depositor Adm #1095 . Please visit https://www.biorxiv.org/content/10.1101/2021.10.08.463131v1 for bioRxiv preprint.
How to cite: pLBS.EF NLS-QUE37C was a gift from Yasushi Okada (Addgene plasmid # 129325 ; http://n2t.net/addgene:129325 ; RRID:Addgene_129325)
